Addgene plasmid #139393: pMT462
Purpose: XOR circuit (A000 and P000 design) with aTC and Bile Acid as inputs, AmpR, ErmR
Depositing lab: Christopher Voigt. Depositing organization: Massachusetts Institute of Technology. Publication: Genetic circuit design automation for the gut resident species Bacteroides thetaiotaomicron. Taketani M, Zhang J, Zhang S, Triassi AJ, Huang YJ, Griffith LG, Voigt CA. Nat Biotechnol. 2020 Aug;38(8):962-969. doi: 10.1038/s41587-020-0468-5. Epub 2020 Mar 30. PubMed 32231334.
Backbone
  Vector backbone: pNBU1
  Vector type: Synthetic Biology
Growth in bacteria
  Bacterial resistance: Ampicillin, 100 μg/mL
  Growth temperature: 37°C
  Growth strain: Pir1
  Copy number: Low Copy
Gene/Insert
  Gene/Insert name: XOR circuit (A000 and P000 design) with aTC and Bile Acid as inputs
  Promoter: aTC and BA inducible promoters
  Cloning method: Gibson Cloning
  Sequencing primers: 5′ aacgcactgagaagccctta; 3′ tgagcaacaaggaatccaaca
Terms and licenses: Academic/Nonprofit Terms; Industry Terms: Not Available to Industry
How to cite: pMT462 was a gift from Christopher Voigt (Addgene plasmid # 139393 ; http://n2t.net/addgene:139393 ; RRID:Addgene_139393)
