[The description below was written by a language model from this plasmid's Addgene catalogue record and pLannotate feature annotations shown in this document.]
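Description:
pMT462 is a synthetic-biology plasmid built on the pNBU1 backbone that carries a genetic XOR logic circuit (the "A000 and P000" design) for the gut bacterium Bacteroides thetaiotaomicron, with anhydrotetracycline (aTc) and bile acid as the two inputs. It is propagated at low copy in E. coli through an R6K γ origin, which replicates only in hosts that supply the pi initiator protein, consistent with the listed Pir1 strain. Ampicillin resistance (β-lactamase) provides selection in E. coli. An IncP oriT with an adjacent traJ fragment allows conjugative transfer. An erythromycin-resistance rRNA methylase gene (annotated by similarity to ermC') is the ErmR marker, presumably for selection in the Bacteroides recipient. pNBU1-type vectors generally integrate into the Bacteroides chromosome, but no integrase or attachment site is annotated; a stretch of roughly 3 kb between the reporter genes and the erm gene carries no annotation.

The circuit region holds six S. pyogenes-type guide RNA scaffolds in the same orientation, which suggests that the logic gates are built from sgRNAs acting through CRISPR-based repression. No Cas9 or dCas9 gene is annotated on this plasmid, so that protein would have to come from elsewhere. Two short tet-operator matches precede two of the sgRNA units and fit the aTc-inducible promoters. The bile-acid-responsive promoters named in the catalogue are not annotated. Downstream are two similar output cassettes, each with an sTRSV hammerhead ribozyme, likely serving as a 5′ insulator, followed by an Oplophorus-derived luciferase coding sequence as a luminescent reporter. The short "hsp70 poly(A)" hits are probably spurious matches. The depositor (9,657 nt) and sequencing-derived (9,591 nt) records differ slightly in length but show the same feature set and order.
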