Features (pLannotate 1.2.2; 22 found; start..end, strand, type, name):
    162..890     -  CDS            ermC': ERM_BACIU - Experimental evidence at protein level: Swiss-Prot protein existence level 1. This protein produces a dimethylation of the adenine residue at position 2085 in 23S rRNA, resulting in reduced affinity between ribosomes and macrolide-lincosamide-streptogramin B antibiotics. From Bacillus subtilis.
   1361..1377    +  promoter       AmpR promoter (fragment): bla
   1378..2238    +  CDS            AmpR: β-lactamase; bla; confers resistance to ampicillin, carbenicillin, and related antibiotics
   2291..2336    -  CDS            traJ (fragment): oriT-recognizing protein; traJ
   2369..2478    -  oriT           oriT: incP origin of transfer
   2649..3037    +  rep_origin     R6K γ ori: γ replication origin from E. coli plasmid R6K; requires the R6K initiator protein pi for replication
   3266..3341    +  misc_RNA       gRNA scaffold: guide RNA scaffold for the Streptococcus pyogenes CRISPR/Cas9 system
   3543..3563    -  promoter       PLtetO-1 promoter (fragment): modified phage lambda PL promoter with tet operator sites (Lutz and Bujard, 1997)
   3606..3625    +  promoter       tight TRE promoter (fragment): Tet-responsive promoter PTight, consisting of seven tet operator sequences followed by the minimal CMV promoter
   3650..3725    +  misc_RNA       gRNA scaffold: guide RNA scaffold for the Streptococcus pyogenes CRISPR/Cas9 system
   3940..4015    +  misc_RNA       gRNA scaffold: guide RNA scaffold for the Streptococcus pyogenes CRISPR/Cas9 system
   4259..4334    +  misc_RNA       gRNA scaffold: guide RNA scaffold for the Streptococcus pyogenes CRISPR/Cas9 system
   4549..4624    +  misc_RNA       gRNA scaffold: guide RNA scaffold for the Streptococcus pyogenes CRISPR/Cas9 system
   4783..4803    -  promoter       PLtetO-1 promoter (fragment): modified phage lambda PL promoter with tet operator sites (Lutz and Bujard, 1997)
   4846..4865    +  promoter       tight TRE promoter (fragment): Tet-responsive promoter PTight, consisting of seven tet operator sequences followed by the minimal CMV promoter
   4890..4965    +  misc_RNA       gRNA scaffold: guide RNA scaffold for the Streptococcus pyogenes CRISPR/Cas9 system
   5152..5201    +  misc_RNA       sTRSV HHRz: hammerhead ribozyme from the tobacco ringspot virus satellite RNA (Khvorova et al., 2003)
   5238..5255    +  polyA_signal   hsp70 poly(A) (fragment): polyadenlyation signal from the Drosophila melanogaster hsp70Ab gene
   5262..5780    +  CDS            LUCI_OPLGR (fragment): Experimental evidence at protein level: Swiss-Prot protein existence level 1. Catalytic subunit of oplophorus-luciferin 2-monooxygenase. Oxidoreductase that converts coelenterazine (the oplophorus luciferin) to coelenteramide under emission of blue light with a maximum at 454 nm. Is also active with bisdeoxycoelenterazine. From Oplophorus gracilirostris (Luminous shrimp).
   5983..6032    +  misc_RNA       sTRSV HHRz: hammerhead ribozyme from the tobacco ringspot virus satellite RNA (Khvorova et al., 2003)
   6069..6086    +  polyA_signal   hsp70 poly(A) (fragment): polyadenlyation signal from the Drosophila melanogaster hsp70Ab gene
   6093..6611    +  CDS            LUCI_OPLGR (fragment): Experimental evidence at protein level: Swiss-Prot protein existence level 1. Catalytic subunit of oplophorus-luciferin 2-monooxygenase. Oxidoreductase that converts coelenterazine (the oplophorus luciferin) to coelenteramide under emission of blue light with a maximum at 454 nm. Is also active with bisdeoxycoelenterazine. From Oplophorus gracilirostris (Luminous shrimp).
>Addgene plasmid #139393 | pMT462 | depositor full sequence | sequence record 269613 | pMT462 sequence 9657 bps
AGAGTAGCGATATTAAAAGAATCCGATGAGAAAAGACTAATATTTATCTATCCATTCAGTTTGATTTTTC
AGGACTTTACATCGTCCTGAAAGTATTTGTTGGTACCGGTACCGAGGACGCGTAAACATTTACAGTTGCA
TGTGGCCTATTGTTTTTAGCCGTTAAATATTTTATAACTATTAAATAGCGATACAAATTGTTCGAAACTA
ATATTGTTTATATCATATATTCTCGCATGTTTTAAAGCTTTATTAAATTGATTTTTTGTAAACAGTTTTT
CGTACTCTTTGTTAACCCATTTCATTACAAAAGTTTCATATTTTTTTCTCTCTTTAAATGCCATTTTTGC
TGGCTTTCTTTTTAATACAATTAATGTGCTATCCACTTTAGGTTTTGGATGGAAATAATACCTAGGAATT
TTTGCTAATATAGAAATATCTACCTCTGCCATTAACAGCAATGCTAGTGATCTGTTTGTATCTAATAACA
TTTTAGCAAAACCATATTCCACTATTAAATAACTTATTGTGGCTGAACTTTCAAAAACAATTTTTCGAAT
TATATTTGTGCTTATGTTGTAAGGTATGCTGCCAAATATTTTATATGGATTGTGGCTAGGAAATGTAAAT
TTCAGTATATCATCATTTACTATTTGATAGTTAGGATAATTTAAGAGCTTATTACGAGTTACCTCACATA
ATTTAGAATCAATTTCTATCGCCGTTACAAAATTACATCTCTTTACCAATCCAGCAGTAAAATGACCTTT
CCCTGCACCTATTTCAAAGATGTTATCTTTTTCATCTAAACTTATGCAATTCATTATTTTTTCTATGTGA
TATTTTGAAGTAATAAAATTTTGACTATCTTTTATATTTACTTTGTTCATTATAACCTCTCCTTAATTTA
TTGCATCTCTTTTCGAATATTTATGTTTTTTGAGAAAAGAACGTACTCATGGTTCATCCCGATATGCGTA
TCGGTCTGTATATCAGCAACTTTCTATGTGTTTCAACTACAATAGTCATCTATTCTCATCTTTCTGAGTC
CACCCCCTGCAAAGCCCCTCTTTACGACATAAAAATTCGGTCGGAAAAGGTATGCAAAAGATGTTTCTCT
CTTTAAGAGAAACTCTTCGGGATGCAAAAATATGAAAATAACTCCAATTCACCAAATTATATAGCGACTT
TTTTACAAAATGCTAAAATTTGTTGATTTCCGTCAAGCAATTGTTGAGCAAAAATGTCTTTTACGATAAA
ATGATACCTCAATATCAACTGTTTAGCAAAACGATATTTCTCTTAAAGAGAGAAACACCTTTTTGTTCAC
CAATCCCCGACTTTTAATCCCGCGGCCATGATTGAAAAAGGAAGAGTATGAGTATTCAACATTTCCGTGT
CGCCCTTATTCCCTTTTTTGCGGCATTTTGCCTTCCTGTTTTTGCTCACCCAGAAACGCTGGTGAAAGTA
AAAGATGCTGAAGATCAGTTGGGTGCACGAGTGGGTTACATCGAACTGGATCTCAACAGCGGTAAGATCC
TTGAGAGTTTTCGCCCCGAAGAACGTTTTCCAATGATGAGCACTTTTAAAGTTCTGCTATGTGGCGCGGT
ATTATCCCGTATTGACGCCGGGCAAGAGCAACTCGGTCGCCGCATACACTATTCTCAGAATGACTTGGTT
GAGTACTCACCAGTCACAGAAAAGCATCTTACGGATGGCATGACAGTAAGAGAATTATGCAGTGCTGCCA
TAACCATGAGTGATAACACTGCGGCCAACTTACTTCTGACAACGATCGGAGGACCGAAGGAGCTAACCGC
TTTTTTGCACAACATGGGGGATCATGTAACTCGCCTTGATCGTTGGGAACCGGAGCTGAATGAAGCCATA
CCAAACGACGAGCGTGACACCACGATGCCTGTAGCAATGGCAACAACGTTGCGCAAACTATTAACTGGCG
AACTACTTACTCTAGCTTCCCGGCAACAATTAATAGACTGGATGGAGGCGGATAAAGTTGCAGGACCACT
TCTGCGCTCGGCCCTTCCGGCTGGCTGGTTTATTGCTGATAAATCTGGAGCCGGTGAGCGTGGGTCACGC
GGTATCATTGCAGCACTGGGGCCAGATGGTAAGCCCTCCCGTATCGTAGTTATCTACACGACGGGGAGTC
AGGCAACTATGGATGAACGAAATAGACAGATCGCTGAGATAGGTGCCTCACTGATTAAGCATTGGTAACT
GTCAGACCAAGTTTACTCATAACGCGTCAATTCGAGGGGGATCAATTCCGTGATAGGTGGGCTGCCCTTC
CTGGTTGGCTTGGTTTCATCAGCCATCCGCTTGCCCTCATCTGTTACGCCGGCGGTAGCCGGCCAGCCTC
GCAGAGCAGGATTCCCGTTGAGCACCGCCAGGTGCGAATAAGGGACAGTGAAGAAGGAACACCCGCTCGC
GGGTGGGCCTACTTCACCTATCCTGCCCGGCTGACGCCGTTGGATACACCAAGGAAAGTCTACACGAACC
CTTTGGCAAAATCCTGTATATCGTGCGAAAAAGGATGGATATACCGAAAAAATCGCTATAATGACCCCGA
AGCAGGGTTATGCAGCGGAAAACGGAATTGATCCGGCCACGATGCGTCCGGCGTAGAGGATCTGAAGATC
AGCAGTTCAACCTGTTGATAGTACGTACTAAGCTCTCATGTTTCACGTACTAAGCTCTCATGTTTAACGT
ACTAAGCTCTCATGTTTAACGAACTAAACCCTCATGGCTAACGTACTAAGCTCTCATGGCTAACGTACTA
AGCTCTCATGTTTCACGTACTAAGCTCTCATGTTTGAACAATAAAATTAATATAAATCAGCAACTTAAAT
AGCCTCTAAGGTTTTAAGTTTTATAAGAAAAAAAAGAATATATAAGGCTTTTAAAGCTTTTAAGGTTTAA
CGGTTGTGGACAACAAGCCAGGGATGTAACGCACTGAGAAGCCCTTAGAGCCTCTCAAAGCAATTTTGAG
TGACACAGGAACACTTAACGGCTGACATGGGAATTCCCCTCCACCGCGGTGGATTAATGCGGCTGCAATT
TTTTTGGGCGGGGCCGCCCAAAAAAATCCTAGCACCCTGCAGGGTCTCCCGCTGGAGTGCTGTCATAGGC
CGGTTGTCCGGTAGTCCGGATGATTTAAGGAAGATTTCTCTTCTTTTTTCACTTTCTCCGAACAACCTCC
ACTTAAGTTCTATTATCTTTGCAGTCAAAGATAAATCAGAGAAAAGTTTTAGAGCTAGAAATAGCAAGTT
AAAATAAGGCTAGTCCGTTATCAACTTGAAAAAGTGGCACCGAGTCGGTGCTTTTTTTGGATCCTTCAGC
CAAAAAACTTAAGACCGCCGGTCTTGTCCACTACCTTGCAGTAATGCGGTGGACAGGATCGGCGGTTTTC
TTTTCTCTTCTCAAGCGGCCGCTACGTTTTGCACCCGCTTTCCAAGAGAAGAAAGCCTTGTTAAATTGAC
TTAGTGTAAAAGCGCAGTACTGCTTGACCATAAGAACAAAAAAATCTCTATCACTGATAGGGATAAAGTT
TGGAAGATAAAGCTAAAAGTTCTTATCTTTGCAGTCTCCCTATCAGTGATAGAGACGCACAAAGATACTT
ATGTTAGAAGTTTTAGAGCTAGAAATAGCAAGTTAAAATAAGGCTAGTCCGTTATCAACTTGAAAAAGTG
GCACCGAGTCGGTGCTTTTTTTGGATCCAACGCATGAGAAAGCCCCCGGAAGATCACCTTCCGGGGGCTT
TTTTATTGCGCGCGGCCGCAGGTTTACAAAGAAAATTCGACAAACTGTTATTTTTCTATCTATTTAAATG
TACACCCGTTTGTTTACTTTACTTTAGTTATGTACCTTTGTCGGCAATGTACACCCGAAAGTTTACTTTC
AAAGATAAATCAGAGAAAAGTTTTAGAGCTAGAAATAGCAAGTTAAAATAAGGCTAGTCCGTTATCAACT
TGAAAAAGTGGCACCGAGTCGGTGCTTTTTTTGGATCCTTCAGCCAAAAAACTTAAGACCGCCGGTCTTG
TCCACTACCTTGCAGTAATGCGGTGGACAGGATCGGCGGTTTTCTTTTCTCTTCTCAAGCGGCCGCGCTT
TGCTGTCATAGGCCGGTTGTCCGGTAGTCCGGATGATTTAAGGAAGATTTCTCTTCTTTTTTCACTTTCT
CCGAACAACCTCCACTTAAGTTCTATTATCTTTGCAGTCAAAGATACTTATGTTAGAAGTTTTAGAGCTA
GAAATAGCAAGTTAAAATAAGGCTAGTCCGTTATCAACTTGAAAAAGTGGCACCGAGTCGGTGCTTTTTT
TGGATCCAACGCATGAGAAAGCCCCCGGAAGATCACCTTCCGGGGGCTTTTTTATTGCGCGCGGCCGCCG
CTTTACAAAGAAAATTCGACAAACTGTTATTTTTCTATCTATTTAAATGTACACCCGTTTGTTTACTTTA
CTTTAGTTATGTACCTTTGTCGGCAATGTACACCCGAAAGTTTACTTTCAAAGATAATAGAACTTAAGGT
TTTAGAGCTAGAAATAGCAAGTTAAAATAAGGCTAGTCCGTTATCAACTTGAAAAAGTGGCACCGAGTCG
GTGCTTTTTTTGGATCCAAAAAAAAAAAACACCCTAACGGGTGTTTTTTTTTTTTTGGTCTGCCGCGGCC
GCTGTCTTTTGCACCCGCTTTCCAAGAGAAGAAAGCCTTGTTAAATTGACTTAGTGTAAAAGCGCAGTAC
TGCTTGACCATAAGAACAAAAAAATCTCTATCACTGATAGGGATAAAGTTTGGAAGATAAAGCTAAAAGT
TCTTATCTTTGCAGTCTCCCTATCAGTGATAGAGACGCACAAAGATAATAGAACTTAAGGTTTTAGAGCT
AGAAATAGCAAGTTAAAATAAGGCTAGTCCGTTATCAACTTGAAAAAGTGGCACCGAGTCGGTGCTTTTT
TTGGATCCAAAAAAAAAAAACACCCTAACGGGTGTTTTTTTTTTTTTGGTCTGCCGCGGCCGCAATGGGA
GTGCTGTCATAGGCCGGTTGTCCGGTAGTCCGGATGATTTAAGGAAGATTTCTCTTCTTTTTTCACTTTC
TCCGAACAACCTCCATTTTCTCTGATTTATCTTTGCAGTAGCTGTCACCGGATGTGCTTTCCGGTCTGAT
GAGTCCGTGAGGACGAAACAGCCTCTACAAATAATTTTGTTTAACGCATTTTAAAATAAAATAAATTATT
TATTTAATTAAACGAATATGGTTTTTACTCTGGAAGATTTTGTTGGCGATTGGCGTCAGACCGCGGGTTA
TAATTTGGATCAAGTCCTGGAACAGGGTGGCGTAAGCTCTCTGTTCCAGAACCTGGGTGTGAGCGTGACG
CCGATTCAGCGCATCGTTCTGTCCGGCGAGAACGGTCTGAAAATTGATATTCATGTGATCATCCCGTACG
AAGGCCTGAGCGGTGACCAAATGGGTCAAATCGAGAAAATCTTTAAAGTCGTCTACCCAGTTGACGATCA
CCACTTCAAGGTTATCTTGCATTACGGTACGCTGGTGATTGATGGTGTGACCCCGAATATGATTGACTAT
TTCGGCCGTCCGTATGAAGGCATTGCCGTTTTTGACGGTAAAAAGATCACCGTCACCGGTACCCTGTGGA
ATGGCAATAAGATTATTGACGAGCGTCTGATTAACCCGGACGGCAGCCTGCTGTTCCGCGTGACCATCAA
CGGTGTCACGGGTTGGCGTCTGTGCGAGCGCATCCTGGCATAATGAACTGGGATCCCTCGGTACCAAATT
TTCGAAAAAAGACGCTGAAAAGCGTCTTTTTTCGTTTTGGTCCGCGGCCGCCGGCCGCTACGTGCTGTCA
TAGGCCGGTTGTCCGGTAGTCCGGATGATTTAAGGAAGATTTCTCTTCTTTTTTCACTTTCTCCGAACAA
CCTCCATTCTAACATAAGTATCTTTGCAGTAGCTGTCACCGGATGTGCTTTCCGGTCTGATGAGTCCGTG
AGGACGAAACAGCCTCTACAAATAATTTTGTTTAACGCATTTTAAAATAAAATAAATTATTTATTTAATT
AAACGAATATGGTTTTTACTCTGGAAGATTTTGTTGGCGATTGGCGTCAGACCGCGGGTTATAATTTGGA
TCAAGTCCTGGAACAGGGTGGCGTAAGCTCTCTGTTCCAGAACCTGGGTGTGAGCGTGACGCCGATTCAG
CGCATCGTTCTGTCCGGCGAGAACGGTCTGAAAATTGATATTCATGTGATCATCCCGTACGAAGGCCTGA
GCGGTGACCAAATGGGTCAAATCGAGAAAATCTTTAAAGTCGTCTACCCAGTTGACGATCACCACTTCAA
GGTTATCTTGCATTACGGTACGCTGGTGATTGATGGTGTGACCCCGAATATGATTGACTATTTCGGCCGT
CCGTATGAAGGCATTGCCGTTTTTGACGGTAAAAAGATCACCGTCACCGGTACCCTGTGGAATGGCAATA
AGATTATTGACGAGCGTCTGATTAACCCGGACGGCAGCCTGCTGTTCCGCGTGACCATCAACGGTGTCAC
GGGTTGGCGTCTGTGCGAGCGCATCCTGGCATAATGAACTGGGATCCCTCGGTACCAAATTTTCGAAAAA
AGACGCTGAAAAGCGTCTTTTTTCGTTTTGGTCCGCGGCCGCCGGCCGCAATGTGATCTGGAAGAAGCAA
TGAAAGCTGCTGTTAAGTCTCCGAATCAGGTATTGTTCCTGACAGGTGTATTCCCATCCGGTAAACGCGG
ATACTTTGCAGTTGATCTGACTCAGGAATAAATTATAAATTAAGGTAAGAAGATTGTAGGATAAGCTAAT
GAAATAGAAAAAGGATGCCGTCACACAACTTGTCGGCATTCTTTTTTGTTTTATTAGTTGAAAATATAGT
GAAAAAGTTGCCTAAATATGTATGTTAACAAATTATTTGTCGTAACTTTGCACTCCAAATCTGTTTTTAA
CATATGGCACTAATGCAGAAAAAATTGACTCGTTCTCAGCAGAAACACTTGGACATCATCAACGCTGCTA
AAGAAGAATTCATCGAATTCGGTTTCTTGGCTGCTAACATGGACCGTATCACTTCTTCTGCTGAAGTATC
TAAACGTACTTTGTACCGTCACTTCGAATCTAAAGAAGTATTGTTCGAATCTGTATTGACTATCATCAAC
GACTCTGTAAACGAATCTATCTCTTACCACTTCGACCCGAACAAATCTACTGAAGAACAGTTGACTGAAA
TCGCTTACAAAGAAATCGACGTATTGTACAAAACTTACGGTATCGCTTTGGCTCGTACTATCGTAATGGA
ATTCTTGCGTCAGCCGGAAATGGCTAAAACTTTGATCCAGAACATCTACTCTATCCGTGCTATCACTCAG
TGGTTCCGTTCTGCTATCGAAGCTAAACGTTTGAAAGACGCTGACCCGAAATTGATGACTGACGTATACG
TATCTTTGTTCCAGGGTTTGTTCTTCTGGCCGCAGGTAATGCACTTGGACTTGGAACCGCACGGTGAAGA
ATTGTCTCAGAAAATCGAAACTTTGACTACTATCTTCTTGCAGTCTTACGGTGTAGCTGAATAACAATGA
ATGGGCTTTCCTCGGTACCAAATTCCAGAAAAGAGGCCTCCCGAAAGGGGGGCCTTTTTTCGTTTTGGTC
CCTAATTGCCTATCTTCCAGTGATGGAACAGCATTTGTGCATTGGCTGCAACAATCAGCCTTACTTGTGC
CTGTTCTATTTCCGAACCGACCGCTTGTATGAATCCATCAAAATTCGTTTTCTCTATGTTGGATTCCTTG
TTGCTCATATTGTGATGATAATTTCTACAAATATAGTCATTGGTAACTATCTATGAAACTGTTTGATACT
TTTACTCATCGGATTCTTTTAATATCGCTACTCTCTACGTTCAACCAAAAGAAATAATGACTTACTGCTA
TATTTTTTGCACGTGTGGGGAAAATGTGGGGAAAATTCAAGCAAAAGAAAAAGCTAAGTATTGAACTATC
AAATACTTAGCTTTCTTTCTTGTACCCAGACCCCGCATTTGAAATAATTAAAGTGGGGAAAATGTGGGTA
AAAAGAAAAATGCGGAAAAACGCCACAATTACACTGTATTTCAATATGTTATAATCCTATTAAATTTTAA
TCCAAGTTTAATCGAATTGCAAAATATTTAGCAGATGTGGGGAAAATGCTGGGGAAAATATTTATATTTG
CAGCAGAGTAAAATTCAACCTGAAAGTCTATGAAAGTAACCTTTATCATTAAAAAAGCAGCCAAACGATA
TGATACAGAATCCATGGCTACAATCTATGTCCGTTTTAGAAACGGAAGGCAGTTAGACTCCGTTGCTCCT
ACTCAGTTAGCCATCAATCCCAATCTATGGGATGATAAAGACGAATGTGTAAAAACGAAAGCTGTCTGCA
ATGAAGAAATGCGTACCCATATAAATGAAGAGATACGCCAGTTGAAAACCTATATCGAGAAGGTATATCA
ACAAGAAAAGGAAGCAATAGACAAAGAATGGCTAAAAACAACACTTGATAAATTTTACCATCCTGAAAAA
TATTTTTTGCCGGAGGAAGTGGTTATCAAGCCTACCATTGGAGAACTATTCGATGAATTTCTAAACAAGC
ACCCTTTGTCGGAAGTACGAAAGAAAAATTTCCGGGTTGTCAAAAGAGCCTTACTGCGTTATGAACTATA
TGTAAGGGCTACAAAGAGAGGACAAAAGGGCTTTATCCTTGATGTGGATTTGGTAACACCTGACACGCTT
CGGGATATGTGGGATTTCTTTCAGAACGAATACCAGTATTATGAACTTTACCCGAGCATTTATGAAGCCA
TTCCCGAAAAGAGGACACCACAGCCCAGAAGCAAAAACACGCTGATAGACTGTTTTTCAAGAATACGCAC
ATTCTTCCTGTGGTGCTTCGATAACAAACGCACCACAAACAGACCTTTCGACAAGTTTCCGATAGAGGAG
TGTACATATGGTACACCTTATTATATAACACTCGAAGAAAGGGACAGGATTTTTAATGCAGACCTTTCTG
CCACCCCACAACTGGCAATACAGAGGGATATATTCATATTTCAGACACTGATAGGATGCAGGGTGAGCGA
CCTGTACCGAATGACCAAACTAAATGTGGTCAATGAAGCCATAGAATATATTCCCAAGAAAACCAAAGAG
GGGAATCCGGTTACGGTACGTGTTCCACTTAACGACAAAGCGAAAGAAATCCTTGAACGCTACAAAGAAT
ATGAGGGAAAACTGTTGCCGTTCATATCCGAGCAAAAGTACAATGATGCCATAAAAAAGATATTCAAATT
AGCTGGAGTTGACCGCATCGTAACAATCTTAGACCCGTTGACGCACAACGAAATCAAACGACCTATTTAT
GAAGTGGCAAGCAGCCATCTGGCAAGACGTACGTTTATCGGCAATATCTATAAAAAAGTGAAAGACCCGA
ACCTTGTTTCCGCACTGTCGGGACACAAGGAGGGAAGCAAAGCTTTCAGACGATACAGGGATATTGACGA
AGAAATGAAGAAAGACCTTGTAAAACTACTGGACTGATAAAAGTATCAAACAGTTTCATAGATAGTT
