Features (pLannotate 1.2.2; 22 found; start..end, strand, type, name):
    141..216     +  misc_RNA       gRNA scaffold: guide RNA scaffold for the Streptococcus pyogenes CRISPR/Cas9 system
    418..438     -  promoter       PLtetO-1 promoter (fragment): modified phage lambda PL promoter with tet operator sites (Lutz and Bujard, 1997)
    481..500     +  promoter       tight TRE promoter (fragment): Tet-responsive promoter PTight, consisting of seven tet operator sequences followed by the minimal CMV promoter
    525..600     +  misc_RNA       gRNA scaffold: guide RNA scaffold for the Streptococcus pyogenes CRISPR/Cas9 system
    815..890     +  misc_RNA       gRNA scaffold: guide RNA scaffold for the Streptococcus pyogenes CRISPR/Cas9 system
   1134..1209    +  misc_RNA       gRNA scaffold: guide RNA scaffold for the Streptococcus pyogenes CRISPR/Cas9 system
   1424..1499    +  misc_RNA       gRNA scaffold: guide RNA scaffold for the Streptococcus pyogenes CRISPR/Cas9 system
   1658..1678    -  promoter       PLtetO-1 promoter (fragment): modified phage lambda PL promoter with tet operator sites (Lutz and Bujard, 1997)
   1721..1740    +  promoter       tight TRE promoter (fragment): Tet-responsive promoter PTight, consisting of seven tet operator sequences followed by the minimal CMV promoter
   1765..1840    +  misc_RNA       gRNA scaffold: guide RNA scaffold for the Streptococcus pyogenes CRISPR/Cas9 system
   2028..2077    +  misc_RNA       sTRSV HHRz: hammerhead ribozyme from the tobacco ringspot virus satellite RNA (Khvorova et al., 2003)
   2114..2131    +  polyA_signal   hsp70 poly(A) (fragment): polyadenlyation signal from the Drosophila melanogaster hsp70Ab gene
   2138..2656    +  CDS            LUCI_OPLGR (fragment): Experimental evidence at protein level: Swiss-Prot protein existence level 1. Catalytic subunit of oplophorus-luciferin 2-monooxygenase. Oxidoreductase that converts coelenterazine (the oplophorus luciferin) to coelenteramide under emission of blue light with a maximum at 454 nm. Is also active with bisdeoxycoelenterazine. From Oplophorus gracilirostris (Luminous shrimp).
   2858..2907    +  misc_RNA       sTRSV HHRz: hammerhead ribozyme from the tobacco ringspot virus satellite RNA (Khvorova et al., 2003)
   2944..2961    +  polyA_signal   hsp70 poly(A) (fragment): polyadenlyation signal from the Drosophila melanogaster hsp70Ab gene
   2968..3486    +  CDS            LUCI_OPLGR (fragment): Experimental evidence at protein level: Swiss-Prot protein existence level 1. Catalytic subunit of oplophorus-luciferin 2-monooxygenase. Oxidoreductase that converts coelenterazine (the oplophorus luciferin) to coelenteramide under emission of blue light with a maximum at 454 nm. Is also active with bisdeoxycoelenterazine. From Oplophorus gracilirostris (Luminous shrimp).
   6628..7356    -  CDS            ermC': ERM_BACIU - Experimental evidence at protein level: Swiss-Prot protein existence level 1. This protein produces a dimethylation of the adenine residue at position 2085 in 23S rRNA, resulting in reduced affinity between ribosomes and macrolide-lincosamide-streptogramin B antibiotics. From Bacillus subtilis.
   7827..7843    +  promoter       AmpR promoter (fragment): bla
   7844..8704    +  CDS            AmpR: β-lactamase; bla; confers resistance to ampicillin, carbenicillin, and related antibiotics
   8757..8802    -  CDS            traJ (fragment): oriT-recognizing protein; traJ
   8835..8944    -  oriT           oriT: incP origin of transfer
   9115..9503    +  rep_origin     R6K γ ori: γ replication origin from E. coli plasmid R6K; requires the R6K initiator protein pi for replication
>Addgene plasmid #139393 | pMT462 | addgene full sequence | sequence record 313935 | Addgene NGS Result
CTCCCGCTGGAGTGCTGTCATAGGCCGGTTGTCCGGTAGTCCGGATGATTTAAGGAAGATTTCTCTTCTT
TTTTCACTTTCTCCGAACAACCTCCACTTAAGTTCTATTATCTTTGCAGTCAAAGATAAATCAGAGAAAA
GTTTTAGAGCTAGAAATAGCAAGTTAAAATAAGGCTAGTCCGTTATCAACTTGAAAAAGTGGCACCGAGT
CGGTGCTTTTTTTGGATCCTTCAGTCAAAAAACTTAAGACCGCCGGTCTTGTCCACTACCTTGCAGTAAT
GCGGTGGACAGGATCGGCGGTTTTCTTTTCTCTTCTCAAGCGGCCGCTACGTTTTGCACCCGCTTTCCAA
GAGAAGAAAGCCTTGTTAAATTGACTTAGTGTAAAAGCGCAGTACTGCTTGACCATAAGAACAAAAAAAT
CTCTATCACTGATAGGGATAAAGTTTGGAAGATAAAGCTAAAAGTTCTTATCTTTGCAGTCTCCCTATCA
GTGATAGAGACGCACAAAGATACTTATGTTAGAAGTTTTAGAGCTAGAAATAGCAAGTTAAAATAAGGCT
AGTCCGTTATCAACTTGAAAAAGTGGCACCGAGTCGGTGCTTTTTTTGGATCCAACGCATGAGAAAGCCC
CCGGAAGATCACCTTCCGGGGGCTTTTTTATTGCGCGCGGCCGCAGGTTTACAAAGAAAATTCGACAAAC
TGTTATTTTTCTATCTATTTAAATGTACACCCGTTTGTTTACTTTACTTTAGTTATGTACCTTTGTCGGC
AATGTACACCCGAAAGTTTACTTTCAAAGATAAATCAGAGAAAAGTTTTAGAGCTAGAAATAGCAAGTTA
AAATAAGGCTAGTCCGTTATCAACTTGAAAAAGTGGCACCGAGTCGGTGCTTTTTTTGGATCCTTCAGTC
AAAAAACTTAAGACCGCCGGTCTTGTCCACTACCTTGCAGTAATGCGGTGGACAGGATCGGCGGTTTTCT
TTTCTCTTCTCAAGCGGCCGCGCTTTGCTGTCATAGGCCGGTTGTCCGGTAGTCCGGATGATTTAAGGAA
GATTTCTCTTCTTTTTTCACTTTCTCCGAACAACCTCCACTTAAGTTCTATTATCTTTGCAGTCAAAGAT
ACTTATGTTAGAAGTTTTAGAGCTAGAAATAGCAAGTTAAAATAAGGCTAGTCCGTTATCAACTTGAAAA
AGTGGCACCGAGTCGGTGCTTTTTTTGGATCCAACGCATGAGAAAGCCCCCGGAAGATCACCTTCCGGGG
GCTTTTTTATTGCGCGCGGCCGCCGCTTTACAAAGAAAATTCGACAAACTGTTATTTTTCTATCTATTTA
AATGTACACCCGTTTGTTTACTTTACTTTAGTTATGTACCTTTGTCGGCAATGTACACCCGAAAGTTTAC
TTTCAAAGATAATAGAACTTAAGGTTTTAGAGCTAGAAATAGCAAGTTAAAATAAGGCTAGTCCGTTATC
AACTTGAAAAAGTGGCACCGAGTCGGTGCTTTTTTTGGATCCAAAAAAAAAAAACACCCTAACGGGTGTT
TTTTTTTTTTTGGTCTGCCGCGGCCGCTGTCTTTTGCACCCGCTTTCCAAGAGAAGAAAGCCTTGTTAAA
TTGACTTAGTGTAAAAGCGCAGTACTGCTTGACCATAAGAACAAAAAAATCTCTATCACTGATAGGGATA
AAGTTTGGAAGATAAAGCTAAAAGTTCTTATCTTTGCAGTCTCCCTATCAGTGATAGAGACGCACAAAGA
TAATAGAACTTAAGGTTTTAGAGCTAGAAATAGCAAGTTAAAATAAGGCTAGTCCGTTATCAACTTGAAA
AAGTGGCACCGAGTCGGTGCTTTTTTTGGATCCAAAAAAAAAAAACACCCTAACGGGTGTTTTTTTTTTT
TTTGGTCTGCCGCGGCCGCAATGGGAGTGCTGTCATAGGCCGGTTGTCCGGTAGTCCGGATGATTTAAGG
AAGATTTCTCTTCTTTTTTCACTTTCTCCGAACAACCTCCATTTTCTCTGATTTATCTTTGCAGTAGCTG
TCACCGGATGTGCTTTCCGGTCTGATGAGTCCGTGAGGACGAAACAGCCTCTACAAATAATTTTGTTTAA
CGCATTTTAAAATAAAATAAATTATTTATTTAATTAAACGAATATGGTTTTTACTCTGGAAGATTTTGTT
GGCGATTGGCGTCAGACCGCGGGTTATAATTTGGATCAAGTCCTGGAACAGGGTGGCGTAAGCTCTCTGT
TCCAGAACCTGGGTGTGAGCGTGACGCCGATTCAGCGCATCGTTCTGTCCGGCGAGAACGGTCTGAAAAT
TGATATTCATGTGATCATCCCGTACGAAGGCCTGAGCGGTGACCAAATGGGTCAAATCGAGAAAATCTTT
AAAGTCGTCTACCCAGTTGACGATCACCACTTCAAGGTTATCTTGCATTACGGTACGCTGGTGATTGATG
GTGTGACCCCGAATATGATTGACTATTTCGGCCGTCCGTATGAAGGCATTGCCGTTTTTGACGGTAAAAA
GATCACCGTCACCGGTACCCTGTGGAATGGCAATAAGATTATTGACGAGCGTCTGATTAACCCGGACGGC
AGCCTGCTGTTCCGCGTGACCATCAACGGTGTCACGGGTTGGCGTCTGTGCGAGCGCATCCTGGCATAAT
GAACTGGGATCCCTCGGTACCAAATTTTCGAAAAAAGACGCTGAAAAGCGTCTTTTTTCGTTTTGGTCCG
CGGCCGCCGCCGCTACGTGCTGTCATAGGCCGGTTGTCCGGTAGTCCGGATGATTTAAGGAAGATTTCTC
TTCTTTTTTCACTTTCTCCGAACAACCTCCATTCTAACATAAGTATCTTTGCAGTAGCTGTCACCGGATG
TGCTTTCCGGTCTGATGAGTCCGTGAGGACGAAACAGCCTCTACAAATAATTTTGTTTAACGCATTTTAA
AATAAAATAAATTATTTATTTAATTAAACGAATATGGTTTTTACTCTGGAAGATTTTGTTGGCGATTGGC
GTCAGACCGCGGGTTATAATTTGGATCAAGTCCTGGAACAGGGTGGCGTAAGCTCTCTGTTCCAGAACCT
GGGTGTGAGCGTGACGCCGATTCAGCGCATCGTTCTGTCCGGCGAGAACGGTCTGAAAATTGATATTCAT
GTGATCATCCCGTACGAAGGCCTGAGCGGTGACCAAATGGGTCAAATCGAGAAAATCTTTAAAGTCGTCT
ACCCAGTTGACGATCACCACTTCAAGGTTATCTTGCATTACGGTACGCTGGTGATTGATGGTGTGACCCC
GAATATGATTGACTATTTCGGCCGTCCGTATGAAGGCATTGCCGTTTTTGACGGTAAAAAGATCACCGTC
ACCGGTACCCTGTGGAATGGCAATAAGATTATTGACGAGCGTCTGATTAACCCGGACGGCAGCCTGCTGT
TCCGCGTGACCATCAACGGTGTCACGGGTTGGCGTCTGTGCGAGCGCATCCTGGCATAATGAACTGGGAT
CCCTCGGTACCAAATTTTCGAAAAAAGACGCTGAAAAGCGTCTTTTTTCGTTTTGGTCCGCGGCCGCCGG
CCGCAATGTGATCTGGAAGAAGCAATGAAAGCTGCTGTTAAGTCTCCGAATCAGGTATTGTTCCTGACAG
GTGTATTCCCATCCGGTAAACGCGGATACTTTGCAGTTGATCTGACTCAGGAATAAATTATAAATTAAGG
TAAGAAGATTGTAGGATAAGCTAATGAAATAGAAAAAGGATGCCGTCACACAACTTGTCGGCATTCTTTT
TTGTTTTATTAGTTGAAAATATAGTGAAAAAGTTGCCTAAATATGTATGTTAACAAATTATTTGTCGTAA
CTTTGCACTCCAAATCTGTTTTTAACATATGGCACTAATGCAGAAAAAATTGACTCGTTCTCAGCAGAAA
CACTTGGACATCATCAACGCTGCTAAAGAAGAATTCATCGAATTCGGTTTCTTGGCTGCTAACATGGACC
GTATCACTTCTTCTGCTGAAGTATCTAAACGTACTTTGTACCGTCACTTCGAATCTAAAGAAGTATTGTT
CGAATCTGTATTGACTATCATCAACGACTCTGTAAACGAATCTATCTCTTACCACTTCGACCCGAACAAA
TCTACTGAAGAACAGTTGACTGAAATCGCTTACAAAGAAATCGACGTATTGTACAAAACTTACGGTATCG
CTTTGGCTCGTACTATCGTAATGGAATTCTTGCGTCAGCCGGAAATGGCTAAAACTTTGATCCAGAACAT
CTACTCTATCCGTGCTATCACTCAGTGGTTCCGTTCTGCTATCGAAGCTAAACGTTTGAAAGACGCTGAC
CCGAAATTGATGACTGACGTATACGTATCTTTGTTCCAGGGTTTGTTCTTCTGGCCGCAGGTAATGCACT
TGGACTTGGAACCGCACGGTGAAGAATTGTCTCAGAAAATCGAAACTTTGACTACTATCTTCTTGCAGTC
TTACGGTGTAGCTGAATAACAATGAATGGGCTTTCCTCGGTACCAAATTCCAGAAAAGAGGCCTCCCGAA
AGGGGGGCCTTTTTTCGTTTTGGTCCCTAATTGCCTATCTTCCAGTGATGGAACAGCATTTGTGCATTGG
CTGCAACAATCAGCCTTACTTGTGCCTGTTCTATTTCCGAACCGACCGCTTGTATGAATGCATCAAAATT
CGTTTTCTCTACGTTGGATTCCTTGTTGCTCATATTGTGATGATAATTTCTACAAATATAGTCATTGGTA
ACTATCTATGAAACTGTTTGATACTTTTATCAGTCCAGTAGTTTTACAAGGTCTTTCTTCATTTCTTCGT
CAATATCCCTGTATCGTCTGAAAGCTTTGCTTCCCTCCTTGTGTCCCGACAGTGCGGAAACAAGGTTCGG
GTCTTTCACTTTTTTATAGATATTGCCGATAAACGTACGTCTTGCCAGATGGCTGCTTGCCACTTCATAA
ATAGGTCGTTTGATTTCGTTGTGCGTCAACGGGTCTAAGATTGTTACGATGCGGTCAACTCCAGCTAATT
TGAATATCTTTTTTATGGCATCATTGTACTTTTGCTCGGATATGAACGGCAACAGTTTTCCCTCATATTC
TTTGTAGCGTTCAAGGATTTCTTTCGCTTTGTCGTTAAGTGGAACACGTACCGTAACCGGATTCCCCTCT
TTGGTTTTCTTGGGAATATATTCTATGGCTTCATTGACCACATTTAGTTTGGTCATTCGGTACAGGTCGC
TCACCCTGCATCCTATCAGTGTCTGAAATATGAATATATCCCTCTGTATTGCCAGTTGTGGGGTGGCAGA
AAGGTCTGCATTAAAAATCCTGTCCCTTTCTTCGAGTGTTATATAATAAGGTGTACCATATGTACACTCC
TCTATCGGAAACTTGTCGAAAGGTCTGTTTGTGGTGCGTTTGTTATCGAAGCACCACAGGAAGAATGTGC
GTATTCTTGAAAAACAGTCTATCAGCGTGTTTTTGCTTCTGGGCTGTGGTGTCCTCTTTTCGGGAATGGC
TTCATAAATGCTCGGGTAAAGTTCATAATACTGGTATTCGTTCTGAAAGAAATCCCACATATCCCGAAGC
GTGTCAGGTGTTACCAAATCCACATCAAGGATAAAGCCCTTTTGTCCTCTCTTTGTAGCCCTTACATATA
GTTCATAACGCAGTAAGGCTCTTTTGACAACCCGGAAATTTTTCTTTCGTACTTCCGACAAAGGGTGCTT
GTTTAGAAATTCATCGAATAGTTCTCCAATGGTAGGCTTGATAACCACTTCCTCCGGCAAAAAATATTTT
TCAGGATGGTAAAATTTATCAAGTGTTGTTTTTAGCCATTCTTTGTCTATTGCTTCCTTTTCTTGTTGAT
ATACCTTCTCGATATAGGTTTTCAACTGGCGTATCTCTTCATTTATATGGGTACGCATTTCTTCATTGCA
GACAGCTTTCGTTTTTACACATTCGTCTTTATCATCCCATAGATTGGGATTGATGGCTAACTGAGTAGGA
GCAACGGAGTCTAACTGCCTTCCGTTTCTAAAACGGACATAGATTGTAGCCATGGATTCTGTATCATATC
GTTTGGCTGCTTTTTTAATGATAAAGGTTACTTTCATAGACTTTCAGGTTGAATTTTACTCTGCTGCAAA
TATAAATATTTTCCCCAGCATTTTCCCCACATCTGCTAAATATTTTGCAATTCGATTAAACTTGGATTAA
AATTTAATAGGATTATAACATATTGAAATACAGTGTAATTGTGGCGTTTTTCCGCATTTTTCTTTTTACC
CACATTTTCCCCACTTTAATTATTTCAAATGCGGGGTCTGGGTACAAGAAAGAAAGCTAAGTATTTGATA
GTTCAATACTTAGCTTTTTCTTTTGCTTGAATTTTCCCCACATTTTCCCCACACGTGCAAAAAATATAGC
AGTAAGTCATTATTTCTTTTGGTTGAACGTAGAGAGTAGCGATATTAAAAGAATCCGATGAGAAAAGACT
AATATTTATCTATCCATTCAGTTTGATTTCTCAGGACTTTACATCGTCCTGAAAGTATTTGTTGGTACCG
AGGACGCGTAAACATTTACAGTTGCATGTGGCCTATTGTTTTTAGCCGTTAAATATTTTATAACTATTAA
ATAGCGATACAAATTGTTCGAAACTAATATTGTTTATATCATATATTCTCGCATGTTTTAAAGCTTTATT
AAATTGATTTTTTGTAAACAGTTTTTCGTACTCTTTGTTAACCCATTTCATTACAAAAGTTTCATATTTT
TTTCTCTCTTTAAATGCCATTTTTGCTGGCTTTCTTTTTAATACAATTAATGTGCTATCCACTTTAGGTT
TTGGATGGAAATAATACCTAGGAATTTTTGCTAATATAGAAATATCTACCTCTGCCATTAACAGCAATGC
TAGTGATCTGTTTGTATCTAATAACATTTTAGCAAAACCATATTCCACTATTAAATAACTTATTGTGGCT
GAACTTTCAAAAACAATTTTTCGAATTATATTTGTGCTTATGTTGTAAGGTATGCTGCCAAATATTTTAT
ATGGATTGTGGCTAGGAAATGTAAATTTCAGTATATCATCATTTACTATTTGATAGTTAGGATAATTTAA
GAGCTTATTACGAGTTACCTCACATAATTTAGAATCAATTTCTATCGCCGTTACAAAATTACATCTCTTT
ACCAATCCAGCAGTAAAATGACCTTTCCCTGCACCTATTTCAAAGATGTTATCTTTTTCATCTAAACTTA
TGCAATTCATTATTTTTTCTATGTGATATTTTGAAGTAATAAAATTTTGACTATCTTTTATATTTACTTT
GTTCATTATAACCTCTCCTTAATTTATTGCATCTCTTTTCGAATATTTATGTTTTTTGAGAAAAGAACGT
ACTCATGGTTCATCCCGATATGCGTATCGGTCTGTATATCAGCAACTTTCTATGTGTTTCAACTACAATA
GTCATCTATTCTCATCTTTCTGAGTCCACCCCCTGCAAAGCCCCTCTTTACGACATAAAAATTCGGTCGG
AAAAGGTATGCAAAAGATGTTTCTCTCTTTAAGAGAAACTCTTCGGGATGCAAAAATATGAAAATAACTC
CAATTCACCAAATTATATAGCGACTTTTTTACAAAATGCTAAAATTTGTTGATTTCCGTCAAGCAATTGT
TGAGCAAAAATGTCTTTTACGATAAAATGATACCTCAATATCAACTGTTTAGCAAAACGATATTTCTCTT
AAAGAGAGAAACACCTTTTTGTTCACCAATCCCCGACTTTTAATCCCGCGGCCATGATTGAAAAAGGAAG
AGTATGAGTATTCAACATTTCCGTGTCGCCCTTATTCCCTTTTTTGCGGCATTTTGCCTTCCTGTTTTTG
CTCACCCAGAAACGCTGGTGAAAGTAAAAGATGCTGAAGATCAGTTGGGTGCACGAGTGGGTTACATCGA
ACTGGATCTCAACAGCGGTAAGATCCTTGAGAGTTTTCGCCCCGAAGAACGTTTTCCAATGATGAGCACT
TTTAAAGTTCTGCTATGTGGCGCGGTATTATCCCGTATTGACGCCGGGCAAGAGCAACTCGGTCGCCGCA
TACACTATTCTCAGAATGACTTGGTTGAGTACTCACCAGTCACAGAAAAGCATCTTACGGATGGCATGAC
AGTAAGAGAATTATGCAGTGCTGCCATAACCATGAGTGATAACACTGCGGCCAACTTACTTCTGACAACG
ATCGGAGGACCGAAGGAGCTAACCGCTTTTTTGCACAACATGGGGGATCATGTAACTCGCCTTGATCGTT
GGGAACCGGAGCTGAATGAAGCCATACCAAACGACGAGCGTGACACCACGATGCCTGTAGCAATGGCAAC
AACGTTGCGCAAACTATTAACTGGCGAACTACTTACTCTAGCTTCCCGGCAACAATTAATAGACTGGATG
GAGGCGGATAAAGTTGCAGGACCACTTCTGCGCTCGGCCCTTCCGGCTGGCTGGTTTATTGCTGATAAAT
CTGGAGCCGGTGAGCGTGGGTCACGCGGTATCATTGCAGCACTGGGGCCAGATGGTAAGCCCTCCCGTAT
CGTAGTTATCTACACGACGGGGAGTCAGGCAACTATGGATGAACGAAATAGACAGATCGCTGAGATAGGT
GCCTCACTGATTAAGCATTGGTAACTGTCAGACCAAGTTTACTCATAACGCGTCAATTCGAGGGGGATCA
ATTCCGTGATAGGTGGGCTGCCCTTCCTGGTTGGCTTGGTTTCATCAGCCATCCGCTTGCCCTCATCTGT
TACGCCGGCGGTAGCCGGCCAGCCTCGCAGAGCAGGATTCCCGTTGAGCACCGCCAGGTGCGAATAAGGG
ACAGTGAAGAAGGAACACCCGCTCGCGGGTGGGCCTACTTCACCTATCCTGCCCGGCTGACGCCGTTGGA
TACACCAAGGAAAGTCTACACGAACCCTTTGGCAAAATCCTGTATATCGTGCGAAAAAGGATGGATATAC
CGAAAAAATCGCTATAATGACCCCGAAGCAGGGTTATGCAGCGGAAAACGGAATTGATCCGGCCACGATG
CGTCCGGCGTAGAGGATCTGAAGATCAGCAGTTCAACCTGTTGATAGTACGTACTAAGCTCTCATGTTTC
ACGTACTAAGCTCTCATGTTTAACGTACTAAGCTCTCATGTTTAACGAACTAAACCCTCATGGCTAACGT
ACTAAGCTCTCATGGCTAACGTACTAAGCTCTCATGTTTCACGTACTAAGCTCTCATGTTTGAACAATAA
AATTAATATAAATCAGCAACTTAAATAGCCTCTAAGGTTTTAAGTTTTATAAGAAAAAAAAGAATATATA
AGGCTTTTAAAGCTTTTAAGGTTTAACGGTTGTGGACAACAAGCCAGGGATGTAACGCACTGAGAAGCCC
TTAGAGCCTCTCAAAGCAATTTTGAGTGACACAGGAACACTTAACGGCTGACATGGGAATTCCCCTCCAC
CGCGGTGTATTAATGCGGCTGCAATTTTTTTGGGCGGGGCCGCCCAAAAAAATCCTAGCACCCTGCAGGG
T
